Addgene plasmid #35504: pAAV-Ef1a-DIO hChR2(C128S/D156A)-mCherry
Purpose: AAV expression of Ef1a-driven, cre-dependent, stabilized step function opsin (SSFO) for optogenetic activation.
Depositing lab: Karl Deisseroth. Depositing organization: Stanford University. Publication: Neocortical excitation/inhibition balance in information processing and social dysfunction. Yizhar O, Fenno LE, Prigge M, Schneider F, Davidson TJ, O'Shea DJ, Sohal VS, Goshen I, Finkelstein J, Paz JT, Stehfest K, Fudim R, Ramakrishnan C, Huguenard JR, Hegemann P, Deisseroth K. Nature. 2011 Jul 27;477(7363):171-8. doi: 10.1038/nature10360. PubMed 21796121.
Backbone
  Vector backbone: pAAV
  Modifications to backbone: Addition of an EF1a promoter, Lox sites and WPRE
  Vector type: Mammalian Expression, AAV
Growth in bacteria
  Bacterial resistance: Ampicillin, 100 μg/mL
  Growth temperature: 37°C
  Growth strain: NEB Stable
  Copy number: High Copy
Gene/Insert
  Gene/Insert name: hChR2(C128S/D156A)-mCherry (alt name: SSFO-mCherry)
  Species: Chlamydomonas reinhardtii
  Insert size (bp): 1646
  Mutation: C128S and D156A
  Promoter: Ef1a
  Tag / fusion protein: mCherry (C terminal on insert)
  Cloning method: Restriction Enzyme; 5′ cloning site AscI (not destroyed); 3′ cloning site NheI (not destroyed)
  Sequencing primers: 5′ CACCCACACAAAGGAAAAGGGCC; 3′ GCAATAGCATGATACAAAGG
Terms and licenses: Academic/Nonprofit Terms; Industry Terms: Not Available to Industry
Depositor comments: ChR2 variant harboring two amino acid substitutions which act to stabilize the conducting state of the channel to deactivate with a time constant of nearly 30 minutes following a brief pulse of activating blue light. Like previously published step function opsins, this stabilized step function opsin (SSFO) may be deactivated using yellow light (590nm). The stabilized open state of the channel allows for both lower power activation, meaning in some circumstances the light delivery system need not penetrate the brain, as well as for behavior in the absence of a tethered laser or other light delivery system.
How to cite: pAAV-Ef1a-DIO hChR2(C128S/D156A)-mCherry was a gift from Karl Deisseroth (Addgene plasmid # 35504 ; http://n2t.net/addgene:35504 ; RRID:Addgene_35504)
