[The description below was written by a language model from this plasmid's Addgene catalogue record and pLannotate feature annotations shown in this document.]
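Description:
pAAV-Ef1a-DIO hChR2(C128S/D156A)-mCherry is a 7.2 kb adeno-associated virus transfer plasmid for Cre-dependent mammalian expression of the stabilized step function opsin (SSFO). It is built on a pAAV backbone to which the EF-1α promoter, lox sites and a WPRE were added. In bacteria it is maintained as a high-copy plasmid through a ColE1/pUC-type origin and selected with ampicillin via the β-lactamase gene; an f1 origin is also present. The expression cassette is flanked by AAV2 inverted terminal repeats, which allow it to be packaged into recombinant AAV. The automated annotation detects the 5′ ITR only as short fragments, while the 3′ ITR is called in full.

The payload is a channelrhodopsin-2 fragment from Chlamydomonas reinhardtii carrying the C128S and D156A substitutions, fused at its C terminus to mCherry. The annotation tool labels this coding sequence as ChR2(H134R), most likely a nearest-match call, since the catalogue entry specifies the C128S/D156A variant. The fusion lies in inverted orientation downstream of the EF-1α promoter, bracketed by oppositely oriented lox2272 and loxP pairs (a DIO, or double-floxed inverted, arrangement). Cre recombination flips the cassette into the sense orientation and then excises sites to lock it there, so only Cre-expressing cells produce the opsin. A WPRE and the human growth hormone polyadenylation signal follow to enhance transcript processing and expression.

According to the depositor, the two mutations stabilize the conducting state, so a brief blue light pulse yields activity that decays with a time constant near 30 minutes and can be terminated with yellow light. This permits low-power optogenetic activation and behavioral testing without tethered light delivery.
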