Features (pLannotate 1.2.2; 24 found; start..end, strand, type, name):
     72..99      +  repeat_region  AAV2 ITR (fragment): inverted terminal repeat of adeno-associated virus serotype 2 inverted
    128..155     +  repeat_region  AAV2 ITR (fragment): inverted terminal repeat of adeno-associated virus serotype 2 inverted
    218..284     +  CDS            small t antigen (fragment): SV40 (simian virus 40) small t antigen
    291..1469    +  promoter       EF-1α promoter: strong constitutive promoter for human elongation factor EF-1α
   1476..1493    +  misc_feature   MCS (fragment): pUC18/19 multiple cloning site
   1500..1533    +  protein_bind   lox2272: Cre-mediated recombination occurs in the 8-bp core sequence (GGATACTT). lox2272 sites are compatible with each other, but incompatible with loxP or loxN sites (Lee and Saito, 1988). Cre recombinase
   1534..1583    -  intron         β-globin intron (fragment): internally truncated intron from human β-globin
   1584..1617    +  protein_bind   loxP: Cre-mediated recombination occurs in the 8-bp core sequence (GCATACAT). Cre recombinase
   1630..2336    -  CDS            mCherry (fragment): monomeric derivative of DsRed fluorescent protein (Shaner et al., 2004) mammalian codon-optimized
   2349..3275    -  CDS            ChR2(H134R): H134R mutant of an N-terminal fragment of channelrhodopsin-2 from the alga Chlamydomonas reinhardtii (Nagel et al., 2005) blue light-activated cation channel
   3288..3321    -  protein_bind   lox2272: Cre-mediated recombination occurs in the 8-bp core sequence (GGATACTT). lox2272 sites are compatible with each other, but incompatible with loxP or loxN sites (Lee and Saito, 1988). Cre recombinase
   3322..3371    -  intron         β-globin intron (fragment): internally truncated intron from human β-globin
   3372..3405    -  protein_bind   loxP: Cre-mediated recombination occurs in the 8-bp core sequence (GCATACAT). Cre recombinase
   3406..3430    +  misc_feature   MCS (fragment): pBluescript multiple cloning site
   3430..4018    +  misc_feature   WPRE: woodchuck hepatitis virus posttranscriptional regulatory element
   4050..4526    +  polyA_signal   hGH poly(A) signal: human growth hormone polyadenylation signal
   4566..4706    +  repeat_region  AAV2 ITR: inverted terminal repeat of adeno-associated virus serotype 2 inverted
   4711..4762    -  misc_feature   bom (fragment): basis of mobility region from pBR322
   4781..5236    +  rep_origin     f1 ori (sequence partly withheld): f1 bacteriophage origin of replication; arrow indicates direction of (+) strand synthesis
   5237..5286    -  misc_feature   bom (fragment): basis of mobility region from pBR322
   5388..5423    -  CDS            rop (fragment): Rop protein, which maintains plasmids at low copy number; rop
   5518..5622    +  promoter       AmpR promoter: bla
   5623..6483    +  CDS            AmpR: β-lactamase; bla; confers resistance to ampicillin, carbenicillin, and related antibiotics
   6654..7242    +  rep_origin     ori: high-copy-number ColE1/pMB1/pBR322/pUC origin of replication
>Addgene plasmid #35504 | pAAV-Ef1a-DIO hChR2(C128S/D156A)-mCherry | addgene full sequence | sequence record 196786 | Addgene NGS Result
ACGCCAGCAACGCGGCCTTTTTACGGTTCCTGGCCTTTTGCTGGCCTTTTGCTCACATGTCCTGCAGGCA
GCTGCGCGCTCGCTCGCTCACTGAGGCCGCCCGGGCGTCGGGCGACCTTTGGTCGCCCGGCCTCAGTGAG
CGAGCGAGCGCGCAGAGAGGGAGTGGCCAACTCCATCACTAGGGGTTCCTGCGGCCGCACGCGTAAGCTT
TGCAAAGATGGATAAAGTTTTAAACAGAGAGGAATCTTTGCAGCTAATGGACCTTCTAGGTCTTGAAAGG
AGTGGGAATTGGCTCCGGTGCCCGTCAGTGGGCAGAGCGCACATCGCCCACAGTCCCCGAGAAGTTGGGG
GGAGGGGTCGGCAATTGAACCGGTGCCTAGAGAAGGTGGCGCGGGGTAAACTGGGAAAGTGATGTCGTGT
ACTGGCTCCGCCTTTTTCCCGAGGGTGGGGGAGAACCGTATATAAGTGCAGTAGTCGCCGTGAACGTTCT
TTTTCGCAACGGGTTTGCCGCCAGAACACAGGTAAGTGCCGTGTGTGGTTCCCGCGGGCCTGGCCTCTTT
ACGGGTTATGGCCCTTGCGTGCCTTGAATTACTTCCACCTGGCTGCAGTACGTGATTCTTGATCCCGAGC
TTCGGGTTGGAAGTGGGTGGGAGAGTTCGAGGCCTTGCGCTTAAGGAGCCCCTTCGCCTCGTGCTTGAGT
TGAGGCCTGGCCTGGGCGCTGGGGCCGCCGCGTGCGAATCTGGTGGCACCTTCGCGCCTGTCTCGCTGCT
TTCGATAAGTCTCTAGCCATTTAAAATTTTTGATGACCTGCTGCGACGCTTTTTTTCTGGCAAGATAGTC
TTGTAAATGCGGGCCAAGATCTGCACACTGGTATTTCGGTTTTTGGGGCCGCGGGCGGCGACGGGGCCCG
TGCGTCCCAGCGCACATGTTCGGCGAGGCGGGGCCTGCGAGCGCGGCCACCGAGAATCGGACGGGGGTAG
TCTCAAGCTGGCCGGCCTGCTCTGGTGCCTGGCCTCGCGCCGCCGTGTATCGCCCCGCCCTGGGCGGCAA
GGCTGGCCCGGTCGGCACCAGTTGCGTGAGCGGAAAGATGGCCGCTTCCCGGCCCTGCTGCAGGGAGCTC
AAAATGGAGGACGCGGCGCTCGGGAGAGCGGGCGGGTGAGTCACCCACACAAAGGAAAAGGGCCTTTCCG
TCCTCAGCCGTCGCTTCATGTGACTCCACGGAGTACCGGGCGCCGTCCAGGCACCTCGATTAGTTCTCGA
GCTTTTGGAGTACGTCGTCTTTAGGTTGGGGGGAGGGGTTTTATGCGATGGAGTTTCCCCACACTGAGTG
GGTGGAGACTGAAGTTAGGCCAGCTTGGCACTTGATGTAATTCTCCTTGGAATTTGCCCTTTTTGAGTTT
GGATCTTGGTTCATTCTCAAGCCTCAGACAGTGGTTCAAAGTTTTTTTCTTCCATTTCAGGTGTCGTGAG
GTACCGGATCCTCTAGAGTCGACTCCGGAATAACTTCGTATAGGATACTTTATACGAAGTTATGCAGAAT
GGTAGCTGGATTGTAGCTGCTATTAGCAATATGAAACCTCTTAATAACTTCGTATAGCATACATTATACG
AAGTTATGGCGCGCCCTATTACTTGTACAGCTCGTCCATGCCGCCGGTGGAGTGGCGGCCCTCGGCGCGT
TCGTACTGTTCCACGATGGTGTAGTCCTCGTTGTGGGAGGTGATGTCCAACTTGATGTTGACGTTGTAGG
CGCCGGGCAGCTGCACGGGCTTCTTGGCCTTGTAGGTGGTCTTGACCTCAGCGTCGTAGTGGCCGCCGTC
CTTCAGCTTCAGCCTCTGCTTGATCTCGCCCTTCAGGGCGCCGTCCTCGGGGTACATCCGCTCGGAGGAG
GCCTCCCAGCCCATGGTCTTCTTCTGCATTACGGGGCCGTCGGAGGGGAAGTTGGTGCCGCGCAGCTTCA
CCTTGTAGATGAACTCGCCGTCCTGCAGGGAGGAGTCCTGGGTCACGGTCACCACGCCGCCGTCCTCGAA
GTTCATCACGCGCTCCCACTTGAAGCCCTCGGGGAAGGACAGCTTCAAGTAGTCGGGGATGTCGGCGGGG
TGCTTCACGTAGGCCTTGGAGCCGTACATGAACTGAGGGGACAGGATGTCCCAGGCGAAGGGCAGGGGGC
CACCCTTGGTCACCTTCAGCTTGGCGGTCTGGGTGCCCTCGTAGGGGCGGCCCTCGCCCTCGCCCTCGAT
CTCGAACTCGTGGCCGTTCACGGAGCCCTCCATGTGCACCTTGAAGCGCATGAACTCCTTGATGATGGCC
ATGTTATCCTCCTCGCCCTTGCTCACGGCGGCCGCTGGCACGGCTCCGGCCTCGGCTTCGTCTTCGACGA
GAGTCTCGACCTCGATCTCCGTTCCGCCGATGTTCAGTTTGGTGGTTTTGCGGATATCTCCGTGAATCAA
TATGTGCTCGTGGATCAGGACGCGCAGGTAGTGTCCCAACAACCCCCAACAATTTTTACTCATCAGATCA
ATAATCGTGTGACCTACGGTGGAGCCATAGACGCTCAGGACGCCAAAACCTTCGGGCCCCAAAATGAAGA
GAATTGGGAACATACCCCAGCTCACGAAAAACAGCCATGCCATGCCGGTCACGACCTGGCGGCACCGACC
CTTTGGCACAGTATGATAACCCTCGATATATGCTTTGGCGGCGTGAAAAAATGTGTTCGCGCCATAGCAC
AATCCAAGACAAAAGAAGATGACTTTAACATAGCCGGTTGCCATGGCGCTGGTAGCCCCCCACACGATAG
TCCCGATGGCTGAGACAAGGAGTCCCATGGTTCTCCTGCTGTAGTCGTTGCTCAGGCCGGTGAGGTTGCT
CAGGTGGATAAGGATGACAGGAGAAGTGAGCAGCCACTCTGCATAGCGCAGCCACTGCACCCGGTGTCCT
GTGGCAAGGTAGAGCATAGAGGGATTCTTAAACTCAAAAAAGAACTCGAGAATCACCTTAACCATTTCAA
TGGCGCACACATAGATCTCCTCCCAGCCGCATGTAGATTTCCAGGTTTGGTAGGCATAGAACATCAGCAG
CAAAATGCTGAATCCTGCTGCAAGCCACTGCAGGACATTTGACGCGGTCTGAGCGCCGTTCGTGCCGCGA
GATTCAATCCATCCGGCACAGTAACATTGATCCTCAGGGACCAGGACGGACCCGTTCACCACCACAGGAT
TAGTAACGAACAAAAGTTCGCGTCCGACGGCAGACAAAGCGCCGCCATAGTCCATGGTGGCGCTAGCATA
ACTTCGTATAAAGTATCCTATACGAAGTTATTTGCCTTAACCCAGAAATTATCACTGTTATTCTTTAGAA
TGGTGCAAAGAATAACTTCGTATAATGTATGCTATACGAAGTTATGAATTCGATATCAAGCTTATCGATA
ATCAACCTCTGGATTACAAAATTTGTGAAAGATTGACTGGTATTCTTAACTATGTTGCTCCTTTTACGCT
ATGTGGATACGCTGCTTTAATGCCTTTGTATCATGCTATTGCTTCCCGTATGGCTTTCATTTTCTCCTCC
TTGTATAAATCCTGGTTGCTGTCTCTTTATGAGGAGTTGTGGCCCGTTGTCAGGCAACGTGGCGTGGTGT
GCACTGTGTTTGCTGACGCAACCCCCACTGGTTGGGGCATTGCCACCACCTGTCAGCTCCTTTCCGGGAC
TTTCGCTTTCCCCCTCCCTATTGCCACGGCGGAACTCATCGCCGCCTGCCTTGCCCGCTGCTGGACAGGG
GCTCGGCTGTTGGGCACTGACAATTCCGTGGTGTTGTCGGGGAAATCATCGTCCTTTCCTTGGCTGCTCG
CCTATGTTGCCACCTGGATTCTGCGCGGGACGTCCTTCTGCTACGTCCCTTCGGCCCTCAATCCAGCGGA
CCTTCCTTCCCGCGGCCTGCTGCCGGCTCTGCGGCCTCTTCCGCGTCTTCGCCTTCGCCCTCAGACGAGT
CGGATCTCCCTTTGGGCCGCCTCCCCGCATCGATACCGAGCGCTGCTCGAGAGATCTACGGGTGGCATCC
CTGTGACCCCTCCCCAGTGCCTCTCCTGGCCCTGGAAGTTGCCACTCCAGTGCCCACCAGCCTTGTCCTA
ATAAAATTAAGTTGCATCATTTTGTCTGACTAGGTGTCCTTCTATAATATTATGGGGTGGAGGGGGGTGG
TATGGAGCAAGGGGCAAGTTGGGAAGACAACCTGTAGGGCCTGCGGGGTCTATTGGGAACCAAGCTGGAG
TGCAGTGGCACAATCTTGGCTCACTGCAATCTCCGCCTCCTGGGTTCAAGCGATTCTCCTGCCTCAGCCT
CCCGAGTTGTTGGGATTCCAGGCATGCATGACCAGGCTCAGCTAATTTTTGTTTTTTTGGTAGAGACGGG
GTTTCACCATATTGGCCAGGCTGGTCTCCAACTCCTAATCTCAGGTGATCTACCCACCTTGGCCTCCCAA
ATTGCTGGGATTACAGGCGTGAACCACTGCTCCCTTCCCTGTCCTTCTGATTTTGTAGGTAACCACGTGC
GGACCGAGCGGCCGCAGGAACCCCTAGTGATGGAGTTGGCCACTCCCTCTCTGCGCGCTCGCTCGCTCAC
TGAGGCCGGGCGACCAAAGGTCGCCCGACGCCCGGGCTTTGCCCGGGCGGCCTCAGTGAGCGAGCGAGCG
CGCAGCTGCCTGCAGGGGCGCCTGATGCGGTATTTTCTCCTTACGCATCTGTGCGGTATTTCACACCGCA
TA
[95 nt withheld, positions 4763-4857]
T
[46 nt withheld, positions 4859-4904]
C
[141 nt withheld, positions 4906-5046]
CCTTTGACGTTGGAGTCCACGTTCTTT
[37 nt withheld, positions 5074-5110]
ACTCTATCTCGGGCTATTCTTTTGATTTATAAGGGATTTTGCCGATTTCGGTCTATTGGTTAAAAAATGA
GCTGATTTAACAAAAATTTAACGCGAATTTTAACAAAATATTAACGTTTACAATTTTATGGTGCACTCTC
AGTACAATCTGCTCTGATGCCGCATAGTTAAGCCAGCCCCGACACCCGCCAACACCCGCTGACGCGCCCT
GACGGGCTTGTCTGCTCCCGGCATCCGCTTACAGACAAGCTGTGACCGTCTCCGGGAGCTGCATGTGTCA
GAGGTTTTCACCGTCATCACCGAAACGCGCGAGACGAAAGGGCCTCGTGATACGCCTATTTTTATAGGTT
AATGTCATGATAATAATGGTTTCTTAGACGTCAGGTGGCACTTTTCGGGGAAATGTGCGCGGAACCCCTA
TTTGTTTATTTTTCTAAATACATTCAAATATGTATCCGCTCATGAGACAATAACCCTGATAAATGCTTCA
ATAATATTGAAAAAGGAAGAGTATGAGTATTCAACATTTCCGTGTCGCCCTTATTCCCTTTTTTGCGGCA
TTTTGCCTTCCTGTTTTTGCTCACCCAGAAACGCTGGTGAAAGTAAAAGATGCTGAAGATCAGTTGGGTG
CACGAGTGGGTTACATCGAACTGGATCTCAACAGCGGTAAGATCCTTGAGAGTTTTCGCCCCGAAGAACG
TTTTCCAATGATGAGCACTTTTAAAGTTCTGCTATGTGGCGCGGTATTATCCCGTATTGACGCCGGGCAA
GAGCAACTCGGTCGCCGCATACACTATTCTCAGAATGACTTGGTTGAGTACTCACCAGTCACAGAAAAGC
ATCTTACGGATGGCATGACAGTAAGAGAATTATGCAGTGCTGCCATAACCATGAGTGATAACACTGCGGC
CAACTTACTTCTGACAACGATCGGAGGACCGAAGGAGCTAACCGCTTTTTTGCACAACATGGGGGATCAT
GTAACTCGCCTTGATCGTTGGGAACCGGAGCTGAATGAAGCCATACCAAACGACGAGCGTGACACCACGA
TGCCTGTAGCAATGGCAACAACGTTGCGCAAACTATTAACTGGCGAACTACTTACTCTAGCTTCCCGGCA
ACAATTAATAGACTGGATGGAGGCGGATAAAGTTGCAGGACCACTTCTGCGCTCGGCCCTTCCGGCTGGC
TGGTTTATTGCTGATAAATCTGGAGCCGGTGAGCGTGGGTCTCGCGGTATCATTGCAGCACTGGGGCCAG
ATGGTAAGCCCTCCCGTATCGTAGTTATCTACACGACGGGGAGTCAGGCAACTATGGATGAACGAAATAG
ACAGATCGCTGAGATAGGTGCCTCACTGATTAAGCATTGGTAACTGTCAGACCAAGTTTACTCATATATA
CTTTAGATTGATTTAAAACTTCATTTTTAATTTAAAAGGATCTAGGTGAAGATCCTTTTTGATAATCTCA
TGACCAAAATCCCTTAACGTGAGTTTTCGTTCCACTGAGCGTCAGACCCCGTAGAAAAGATCAAAGGATC
TTCTTGAGATCCTTTTTTTCTGCGCGTAATCTGCTGCTTGCAAACAAAAAAACCACCGCTACCAGCGGTG
GTTTGTTTGCCGGATCAAGAGCTACCAACTCTTTTTCCGAAGGTAACTGGCTTCAGCAGAGCGCAGATAC
CAAATACTGTTCTTCTAGTGTAGCCGTAGTTAGGCCACCACTTCAAGAACTCTGTAGCACCGCCTACATA
CCTCGCTCTGCTAATCCTGTTACCAGTGGCTGCTGCCAGTGGCGATAAGTCGTGTCTTACCGGGTTGGAC
TCAAGACGATAGTTACCGGATAAGGCGCAGCGGTCGGGCTGAACGGGGGGTTCGTGCACACAGCCCAGCT
TGGAGCGAACGACCTACACCGAACTGAGATACCTACAGCGTGAGCTATGAGAAAGCGCCACGCTTCCCGA
AGGGAGAAAGGCGGACAGGTATCCGGTAAGCGGCAGGGTCGGAACAGGAGAGCGCACGAGGGAGCTTCCA
GGGGGAAACGCCTGGTATCTTTATAGTCCTGTCGGGTTTCGCCACCTCTGACTTGAGCGTCGATTTTTGT
GATGCTCGTCAGGGGGGCGGAGCCTATGGAAAA
