>Addgene plasmid #35504 | pAAV-Ef1a-DIO hChR2(C128S/D156A)-mCherry | addgene partial sequence | sequence record 45156 | mCherry-R 5'-TTGGTCACCTTCAGCTTGG-3'
AAGCGCATGAACTCCTTGATGATGGCCATGTTATCCTCCTCGCCCTTGCTCACGGCGGCCGCTGGCACGG
CTCCGGCCTCGGCTTCGTCTTCGACGAGAGTCTCGACCTCGATCTCCGTTCCGCCGATGTTCAGTTTGGT
GGTTTTGCGGATATCTCCGTGAATCAATATGTGCTCGTGGATCAGGACGCGCAGGTAGTGTCCCAACAAC
CCCCAACAATTTTTACTCATCAGATCAATAATCGTGTGACCTACGGTGGAGCCATAGACGCTCAGGACGC
CAAAACCTTCGGGCCCCAAAATGAAGAGAATTGGGAACATACCCCAGCTCACGAAAAACAGCCATGCCAT
GCCGGTCACGACCTGGCGGCACCGACCCTTTGGCACAGTATGATAACCCTCGATATATGCTTTGGCGGCG
TGAAAAAATGTGTTCGCGCCATAGCACAATCCAAGACAAAAGAAGATGACTTTAACATAGCCGGTTGCCA
TGGCGCTGGTAGCCCCCCACACGATAGTCCCGATGGCTGAGACAAGG
