>Addgene plasmid #35504 | pAAV-Ef1a-DIO hChR2(C128S/D156A)-mCherry | addgene partial sequence | sequence record 46102 | mCherry-F 5'-ccccgtaatgcagaagaaga-3'
CCCTGAAGGGCGAGATCAAGCAGAGGCTGAAGCTGAAGGACGGCGGCCACTACGACGCTGAGGTCAAGAC
CACCTACAAGGCCAAGAAGCCCGTGCAGCTGCCCGGCGCCTACAACGTCAACATCAAGTTGGACATCACC
TCCCACAACGAGGACTACACCATCGTGGAACAGTACGAACGCGCCGAGGGCCGCCACTCCACCGGCGGCA
TGGACGAGCTGTACAAGTAATAGGGCGCGCCATAACTTCGTATAATGTATGCTATACGAAGTTATTAAGA
GGTTTCATATTGCTAATAGCAGCTACAATCCAGCTACCATTCTGCATAACTTCGTATAAAGTATCCTATA
CGAAGTTATTCCGGAGTCGACTCTAGAGGATCCGGTACCTCACGACACCTGAAATGGAAGAAAAAAACTT
TGAACCACTGTCTGAGGCTTGAGAATGAACCAAGATCCAAACTCAAAAAGGGCAAATTCCAAGGAGAATT
ACATCAAGTGCCAAGCTGGCCTAACTTCAGTCTCCACCCACTCAGTGTGGGGAAACTCCATCGCATAAAA
CCCCTCCCCCCAACCTAAAGACGACGTACTCCAAAAGCTCGAGAACTAATCGAGGTGCCTGGACGGCGCC
CGGTACTCCGTGGAGTCACATGAAGCGACGGCTGAGGACGGAAAGGCCCTTTTCCTTTGTGTGGGTGACT
CACCCGCCCGCTCTCCCGAGCGCCGCGTCCTCCATTTTGAGCTCCCTGCAGCAGGGCCGGGAAGCGGCCA
TCTTTCCGCTCACGCAACTGGTGCCGACCGGGCCAGCCTTGCCGCCCAGGGCGGGGCGATACACGGCGGC
GCGAGGCCAGGCACCAGAGCAGGCCGGCCAGCTTGA
