>Addgene plasmid #35504 | pAAV-Ef1a-DIO hChR2(C128S/D156A)-mCherry | addgene partial sequence | sequence record 46103 | WPRE-R 5'-CATAGCGTAAAAGGAGCAACA-3'
ATTTTGTAATCCAGAGGTTGATTATCGATAAGCTTGATATCGAATTCATAACTTCGTATAGCATACATTA
TACGAAGTTATTCTTTGCACCATTCTAAAGAATAACAGTGATAATTTCTGGGTTAAGGCAAATAACTTCG
TATAGGATACTTTATACGAAGTTATGCTAGCGCCACCATGGACTATGGCGGCGCTTTGTCTGCCGTCGGA
CGCGAACTTTTGTTCGTTACTAATCCTGTGGTGGTGAACGGGTCCGTCCTGGTCCCTGAGGATCAATGTT
ACTGTGCCGGATGGATTGAATCTCGCGGCACGAACGGCGCTCAGACCGCGTCAAATGTCCTGCAGTGGCT
TGCAGCAGGATTCAGCATTTTGCTGCTGATGTTCTATGCCTACCAAACCTGGAAATCTACATGCGGCTGG
GAGGAGATCTATGTGTGCGCCATTGAAATGGTTAAGGTGATTCTCGAGTTCTTTTTTGAGTTTAAGAATC
CCTCTATGCTCTACCTTGCCACAGGACACCGGGTGCAGTGGCTGCGCTATGCAGAGTGGCTGCTCACTTC
TCCTGTCATCCTTATCCACCTGAGCAACCTCACCGGCCTGAGCAACGACTACAGCAGGAGAACCATGGGA
CTCCTTGTCTCAGCCATCGGGACTATCGTGTGGGGGGCTACCAGCGCCATGGCAACCGGCTATGTTAAAG
TCATCTTCTTTTGTCTTGGATTGTGCTATGGCGCGAACACATTTTTTCACGCCGCCAAAGCATATATCGA
GGGTTATCATACTGTGCCAAAGGGTCGGTGCCGCCAGGTCGTGACCGGCATGGCATGGCTGTTTTTCGTG
AGCTGGGGTATGTTCCCAATTCTCTTCATTTTGGGGCCCGAAGGTTTTGG
